Addgene plasmid #133207: pOPS0566
Purpose: Reporter plasmid with a 12-nucleotide specific "barcode" sequence. This plasmid is not available as an individual bacterial stab, but can be requested as part of the Plasmid-ID Kit (Kit #1000000168 ).
Depositing lab: Philip Poole. Depositing organization: University of Oxford. Publication: Optimizing Rhizobium-legume symbioses by simultaneous measurement of rhizobial competitiveness and N2 fixation in nodules. Mendoza-Suarez MA, Geddes BA, Sanchez-Canizares C, Ramirez-Gonzalez RH, Kirchhelle C, Jorrin B, Poole PS. Proc Natl Acad Sci U S A. 2020 May 5;117(18):9822-9831. doi: 10.1073/pnas.1921225117. Epub 2020 Apr 21. PubMed 32317381.
Backbone
  Vector backbone: pOGG026 (Addgene ID 113992)
  Vector type: Bacterial Expression
Growth in bacteria
  Bacterial resistance: Kanamycin, 50 μg/mL
  Growth temperature: 37°C
  Growth strain: ST18 (S17 delta pir delta hemA)
  Copy number: Low Copy
Gene/Insert
  Gene/Insert name: PU module (PsNifH from pOGG043), SC module (sfGFP from pOGG037), and T module (AACTAGTTCAGG and universal primer binding site)
  Species: Synthetic
  Mutation: Domesticated for Golden Gate cloning
  Cloning method: Unknown
Terms and licenses: Academic/Nonprofit Terms; Industry Terms: Not Available to Industry
Depositor comments: The only difference is the sequence: AACTAGTTCAGG . Please note that this plasmid may require a unique bacterial strain, so make sure to confirm that you can also obtain the appropriate growth strain. Please contact us or contact our distributors if you have any questions. This plasmid is not available as an individual bacterial stab, but can be requested as part of the Plasmid-ID Kit (Kit #1000000168 ).
How to cite: pOPS0566 was a gift from Philip Poole (Addgene plasmid # 133207)
