[The description below was written by a language model from this plasmid's Addgene catalogue record and pLannotate feature annotations shown in this document.]
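Description:
pOPS0566 is a low-copy, broad-host-range bacterial reporter plasmid built on the pOGG026 backbone by Golden Gate assembly of domesticated modules, and it is one member of a set of barcoded "Plasmid-ID" constructs. The backbone is an RK2/IncP-type replicon. The feature table shows oriV together with the trfA replication initiator gene, an IncP oriT that allows conjugative mobilisation from a donor strain supplying transfer functions, and the RK2 par region. That region includes the parDE toxin-antitoxin pair, which kills plasmid-free segregants, and the parA/parB partition-associated genes, which together favour stable inheritance without antibiotic pressure. Selection is by kanamycin through aphA1 (nptI). The plasmid is maintained in the E. coli conjugation donor ST18, a hemA-deficient strain. Short annotated fragments of Tn5 transposase, CloDF13 ori and lacZα appear to be backbone or cloning remnants rather than functional parts.

The payload consists of three modules: a promoter module carrying PsNifH, a coding module for superfolder GFP, and a terminator-position module containing a unique 12-nucleotide barcode next to a universal primer binding site. The nifH promoter is not annotated in the feature table, but it presumably occupies the unannotated stretch between the rrnB T1 terminator and the sfGFP coding sequence. The rrnB T1 and lambda t0 terminators flank the cassette and insulate it from surrounding transcription. According to the depositor, the barcode is the only difference between this plasmid and its siblings in the kit. Judging from the associated publication title, the system is used in Rhizobium-legume studies. The barcode identifies which tagged strain occupies a nodule, giving a measure of competitiveness, while nifH-driven GFP fluorescence reports nitrogen-fixation gene expression.
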