Features (pLannotate 1.2.2; 14 found; start..end, strand, type, name):
      9..103     +  terminator     lambda t0 terminator: transcription terminator from phage lambda
    213..1025    +  CDS            aphA1: KKA1_ECOLX - Also known as nptI. Protein inferred from homology: Swiss-Prot protein existence level 3. Resistance to kanamycin and structurally-related aminoglycosides, including amikacin. From Escherichia coli.
   1179..1287    +  oriT           oriT: incP origin of transfer
   1348..2496    -  CDS            trfA: trans-acting replication protein that binds to and activates oriV
   2548..2829    -  CDS            tnpA (fragment): TN5P_ECOLX - Also known as tnp. Experimental evidence at protein level: Swiss-Prot protein existence level 1. Mediates transposition of transposon Tn5 by a 'cut and paste' mechanism. First, the monomeric transposase binds the 19 bp inverted DNA repeats flanking the transposon. Then, dimerization of the DNA- bound transposase creates a synaptic DNA complex. After nicking of the first DNA strand, excision of the transposon proceeds through a series of intermediates. The transposase then mediates the insertion of the transposon at a new site by strand transfer. The activity of the wild- type tran
   2889..3420    -  rep_origin     oriV: incP origin of replication
   3476..3511    -  rep_origin     CloDF13 ori (fragment): Plasmids containing the CloDF13 (CDF) origin of replication can be propagated in E. coli cells that contain additional plasmids with compatible origins.
   3635..3943    -  CDS            parE: PARE_ECOLX - Experimental evidence at protein level: Swiss-Prot protein existence level 1. Toxin component of a type II toxin-antitoxin (TA) system involved in plasmid partition. Acts by inhibiting DNA gyrase, converting supercoiled plasmid DNA into a singly cleaved linear form in an ATP-dependent fashion. To do so it probably interacts with one of the gyrase subunits. Gyrase inhibition is prevented by antitoxin ParD, and is reversed in vitro by incubation with ParD. In cells that have lost the plasmid filamentation and growth inhibition occur; this is suppressed when ParD is supplied in trans
   3943..4191    -  CDS            parD: PARD_ECOLX - Experimental evidence at protein level: Swiss-Prot protein existence level 1. Antitoxin component of a type II toxin-antitoxin (TA) system involved in plasmid partition. Inhibits the anti-DNA gyrase activity of toxin ParE; reverses and restores gyrase catalytic activity in vitro. The parDE operon alone is capable of stabilizing an RK2-derived minireplicon under defined growth conditions in several different Gram- negative bacteria. It does so by the post-segregational killing (PSK) of plasmid-free cells, also referred to as a plasmid addiction system. Binds its own promoter, autor
   4320..5162    +  CDS            parB: PARB4_ECOLX - Protein predicted: Swiss-Prot protein existence level 4. Involved in plasmid partition. From Escherichia coli.
   5126..5782    +  CDS            parA: PARA4_ECOLX - Protein inferred from homology: Swiss-Prot protein existence level 3. Involved in plasmid partition. From Escherichia coli.
   5942..6028    -  terminator     rrnB T1 terminator: Escherichia coli rrnB; transcription terminator T1 from the E. coli rrnB gene
   6275..6988    +  CDS            superfolder GFP: GFP variant that folds robustly even when fused to poorly folded proteins (Pédelacq et al., 2006)
   7008..7030    +  CDS            lacZα (fragment): LacZα fragment of β-galactosidase; lacZ fragment
>Addgene plasmid #133207 | pOPS0566 | addgene full sequence | sequence record 276319 | Addgene NGS Result
CGCTCTTGGACTCCTGTTGATAGATCCAGTAATGACCTCAGAACTCCATCTGGATTTGTTCAGAACGCTC
GGTTGCCGCCGGGCGTTTTTTATTGGTGAGAATCCAGGCAATTGTGTCTCAAAATCTCTGATGTTACATT
GCACAAGATAAAAATATATCATCATGAACAATAAAACTGTCTGCTTACATAAACAGTAATACAAGGGGTG
TTATGAGCCATATTCAGCGTGAAACGAGCTGTAGCCGTCCGCGTCTGAACAGCAACATGGATGCGGATCT
GTATGGCTATAAATGGGCGCGTGATAACGTGGGTCAGAGCGGCGCGACCATTTATCGTCTGTATGGCAAA
CCGGATGCGCCGGAACTGTTTCTGAAACATGGCAAAGGCAGCGTGGCGAACGATGTGACCGATGAAATGG
TGCGTCTGAACTGGCTGACCGAATTTATGCCGCTGCCGACCATTAAACATTTTATTCGCACCCCGGATGA
TGCGTGGCTGCTGACCACCGCGATTCCGGGCAAAACCGCGTTTCAGGTGCTGGAAGAATATCCGGATAGC
GGCGAAAACATTGTGGATGCGCTGGCCGTGTTTCTGCGTCGTCTGCATAGCATTCCGGTGTGCAACTGCC
CGTTTAACAGCGATCGTGTGTTTCGTCTGGCCCAGGCGCAGAGCCGTATGAACAACGGCCTGGTGGATGC
GAGCGATTTTGATGATGAACGTAACGGCTGGCCGGTGGAACAGGTGTGGAAAGAAATGCATAAACTGCTG
CCGTTTAGCCCGGATAGCGTGGTGACCCACGGCGATTTTAGCCTGGATAACCTGATTTTCGATGAAGGCA
AACTGATTGGCTGCATTGATGTGGGCCGTGTGGGCATTGCGGATCGTTATCAGGATCTGGCCATTCTGTG
GAACTGCCTGGGCGAATTTAGCCCGAGCCTGCAAAAACGTCTGTTTCAGAAATATGGCATTGATAATCCG
GATATGAACAAACTGCAATTTCATCTGATGCTGGATGAATTTTTCTAATAATTAATTGAACTACTTTTCC
GCTGCATAACCCTGCTTCGGGGTCATTATAGCGATTTTTTCGGTATATCCATCCTTTTTCGCACGATATA
CAGGATTTTGCCAAAGGGTTCGTGTAGACTTTCCTTGGTGTATCCAACGGCGTCAGCCGGGCAGGATAGG
TGAAGTAGGCCCACCCGCGAGCGGGTGTTCCTTCTTCACTGTCCCTTATTCGCACCTGGCGGTGCTCAAC
GGGAATCCTGCTCTGCGAGGCTGGCCGTAGGCCGGCCGCGATGCAGGTGGCTGCTGAACCCCCAGCCGGA
ACTGACCCCACAAGGCCCTAGCGTTTGCAATGCACCAGGTCATCATTGACCCAGGCGTGTTCCACCAGGC
CGCTGCCTCGCAACTCTTCGCAGGCTTCGCCGACCTGCTCGCGCCACTTCTTCACGCGGGTGGAATCCGA
TCCGCACATGAGGCGGAAGGTTTCCAGCTTGAGCGGGTACGGCTCCCGGTGCGAGCTGAAATAGTCGAAC
ATCCGTCGGGCCGTCGGCGACAGCTTGCGGTACTTCTCCCATATGAATTTCGTGTAGTGGTCGCCAGCAA
ACAGCACGACGATTTCCTCGTCGATCAGGACCTGGCAACGGGACGTTTTCTTGCCACGGTCCAGGACGCG
GAAGCGGTGCAGCAGCGACACCGATTCCAGGTGCCCAACGCGGTCGGACGTGAAGCCCATCGCCGTCGCC
TGTAGGCGCGACAGGCATTCCTCGGCCTTCGTGTAATACCGGCCATTGATCGACCAGCCCAGGTCCTGGC
AAAGCTCGTAGAACGTGAAGGTGATCGGCTCGCCGATAGGGGTGCGCTTCGCGTACTCCAACACCTGCTG
CCACACCAGTTCGTCATCGTCGGCCCGCAGCTCGACGCCGGTGTAGGTGATCTTCACGTCCTTGTTGACG
TGGAAAATGACCTTGTTTTGCAGCGCCTCGCGCGGGATTTTCTTGTTGCGCGTGGTGAACAGGGCAGAGC
GGGCCGTGTCGTTTGGCATCGCTCGCATCGTGTCCGGCCACGGCGCAATATCGAACAAGGAAAGCTGCAT
TTCCTTGATCTGCTGCTTCGTGTGTTTCAGCAACGCGGCCTGCTTGGCTTCGCTGACCTGTTTTGCCAGG
TCCTCGCCGGCGGTTTTTCGCTTCTTGGTCGTCATAGTTCCTCGCGTGTCGATGGTCATCGACTTCGCCA
AACCTGCCGCCTCCTGTTCGAGCCGACGCGAACGCTCCACGGCGGCCGATGGCGCGGGCAGGGCAGGGGG
AGCCAGTTGCACGCTGTCGCGCTCGATCTTGGCCGTAGCTTGCTGGACTATCGAGCCGACGGACTGGAAG
GTTTCGCGGGGCGCACGCATGACGGTGCGGCTTGCGATGGTTTCGGCATCCTCGGCGGAAAACCCCGCGT
CGATCAGTTCTTGCCTGTATGCCTTCCGGTCAAACGTCCGATTCATTCACCCTCCTTGCGGGATTGCCCC
GGAATTAATTCCCCGGATCGATCCGTCGATCTTGATCCCCTGCGCCATCAGATCCTTGGCGGCAAGAAAG
CCATCCAGTTTACTTTGCAGGGCTTCCCAACCTTACCAGAGGGCGCCCCAGCTGGCAATTCCGGTTCGCT
TGCTGTCCATAAAACCGCCCAGTCTAGCTATCGCCATGTAAGCCCACTGCAAGCTACCTGCTTTCTCTTT
GCGCTTGCGTTTTCCCTTGTCCAGATAGCCCAGTAGCTGACATTCATCCGGGGTCAGCACCGTTTCTGCG
GACTGGCTTTCTACGTGGCTGCCATTTTTGGGGTGAGGCCGTTCGCGGCCGAGGGGCGCAGCCCCTGGGG
GGATGGGAGGCCCGCGTTAGCGGGCCGGGAGGGTTCGAGAAGGGGGGGCACCCCCCTTCGGCGTGCGCGG
TCACGCGCACAGGGCGCAGCCCTGGTTAAAAACAAGGTTTATAAATATTGGTTTAAAAGCAGGTTAAAAG
ACAGGTTAGCGGTGGCCGAAAAACGGGCGGAAACCCTTGCAAATGCTGGATTTTCTGCCTGTGGACAGCC
CCTCAAATGTCAATAGGTGCGCCCCTCATCTGTCAGCACTCTGCCCCTCAAGTGTCAAGGATCGCGCCCC
TCATCTGTCAGTAGTCGCGCCCCTCAAGTGTCAATACCGCAGGGCACTTATCCCCAGGCTTGTCCACATC
ATCTGTGGGAAACTCGCGTAAAATCAGGCGTTTTCGCCGATTTGCGAGGCTGGCCAGCTCCACGTCGCCG
GCCGAAATCGAGCCTGCCCCTCATCTGTCAACGCCGCGCCGGGTGAGTCGGCCCCTCAAGTGTCAACGTC
CGCCCCTCATCTGTCAGTGAGGGCCAAGTTTTCCGCGAGGTATCCACAACGCCGGCGGCCCTACATGGCT
CTGCTGTAGTGAGTGGGTTGCGCTCCGGCAGCGGTCCTGATCCCCCGCAGAAAAAAAGGATCTCAAGAAG
ATCCTTTGATCTTTTCTACATTACTGCATGAGCTTGTGGAAGTGTGCTGAGCATAAATGATTCTCCTAGC
TGTTCTTTGGGTAAGTACGCCATCAGGACGTTGTGAGTGGCGCGATTTTTAGCGGCTGAAATCAGCCCTT
GAGCCTGTCGGCAAGTCGCGTCATGAGGTCCATGCGCTCATGCAGGATCGCCACGACCAACGCGGGTTCG
CCCGCACGCGGCAGGCAAAAAACGTAGTGGTGTTCGCAGCGGGCCATCCGCAGCGCGGGAAAGAGTTCGC
TCATGTCCTTAAACGGGCCTTCGCCGGCGGCAAGCCTGGCTATGCCCTGTTCCAGCTTAGCGATATAGCG
GCGCACCTGCGCCGCGCCCCACTCCCGGCGCGTGTAGCGGATGATGCCGCGTAGATCGGCTTCGGCCTCA
GCCGTGAGGATGTAGGCCGTCAAGCGCGATCCCCGCTGAGTTCTTCATCAAGAATTTCGCCGACGCTCTT
GGTGGACACCTTGCCGGCAAGCCCATCGTTGATGCGGTTCCCCAGCATGGTTTTCAGTTCCTGCCATGCC
TGATCGGCATCAGCGTCACCGGGGAACAGACGTTCGAGGGCGTATTGCTTAATGGTCTTGCCCTGCAAGG
CGGCCAGGGCTTTCAGGCTCTGGTGCTGCTGGTCCGTCATGTCGATTGTCAGGCGGCTCATTGGATAACC
TCCATAAAATACACGTAACCACATTAGCACATATGTGGGCGTGAGGCTACAGCGCGAGGCGCATTAAGGT
CGGGAAAATGCGCTAGGCGCATTTAAATTGCGTATTGCTGTAATGCGCCATGCCGGCTAGACTAGGCCCA
AATGGGTATACCCAATTTGACCAAGGGGGACGCGATGAGGGCGGCCAAGCACTACCGACAACTTCTATCC
ATCGACTTCAACATCGAGGCGCTGGCCTTCGTGCCTGGACCCGACGGCACACGCGGCCGGCGCATCCACG
TCCTGGGGCGCGAGGTCCGCGACCGGCCCGGCCTGGTCGAGTACCTTTCGCCGGCGTTCGGCTCGCGGGT
GGCGCTGGACGGCTACTGCAAGGCCAATTTCGATGCAGTGCTGCACCTGGCGTACCCCGATCATCAGCAA
TGGGGCCACGCATGAAGCGCCGAAGCTACGCCATGCTGCGCGCCGCTGCCGCGCTGGCCGTCCTGGTCGT
TGCCTCGCCGGCATGGGCCGAGCTGCGCGGCGAGGTCGTGCGCATCATCGACGGCGACACCATCGACGTG
CTGGTAGACAAGCAGCCGGTGCGCGTGCGCCTGGTGGACATTGACGCGCCGGAAAAGCGGCAAGCCTTCG
GCGAACGTGCGCGCCAGGCGCTGGCCGGCATGGTGTTCCGCCGGCACGTCCTGGTCGACGAGAAGGACAC
CGACCGTTACGGCCGCACGCTGGGCACCGTCTGGGTCAACATGGAGCTGGCCAGCCGGCCGCCGCAGCCG
CGCAACGTCAACGCCGCGATGGTTCACCAGGGCATGGCGTGGGCCTATCGCTTCCACGGCCGCGCGGCCG
ACCCTGAAATGCTGCGGCTCGAACAGGAGGCGCGAGGCAAGCGCGTCGGCCTCTGGTCCGATCCGCACGC
CGTCGAGCCGTGGAAATGGCGACGCGAGAGCAACAACCGGAGGGACGAAGGTTGAAGGTCGCCCGCATCT
ACCTGCGCGCCAGTACGGACGAGCAGAATCTTGAACGCCAGGAGAGCCTTGTAGCGGCCACGCGGGCCGC
CGGGTACTACGTCGCCGGCATCTACCGCGAGAAGGCGTCCGGCGCACGCGCCGACCGGCCCGAGCTGCTG
CGCATGATCGCGGACCTGCAACCTGGTGAAGTCGTCGTTGCGGAGAAGATCGACCGCATCAGCCGCTTGC
CGTTGGCCGAGGCCGAGCGCCTGGTTGCGTCGATCCGGGCCAAAGGGGCCAAGCTGGCCGTGCCTGGCGT
GGTGGACCTGTCGGAGCTGGCCGCCGAGGCGAACGGAGTGGCGAAAATCGTTCTGGAATCCGTCCAGGAC
ATGCTTTTGAAGCTCGCCTTGCAGATGGCCCGCGACGACTACGAGGATCGGCGCGAGCGTCAACGTCAGG
GTGTCCAGTTGGCGAAGGCCGCCGGCCGCTACACCGGCCGCAAACGTGACGCCGGCATGCACGACCGCAT
CATCACGCTTCGCTCCGGCGGATCGAGCATTGCCAAGACGGCCAAGCTGGTCGGATGCAGCCCGAGCCAG
GTCAAACGAGTGTGGGCGGCCTGGAACGCGCAGCAGCAAAAATAAAGCCGGGCAGTGCCCGGCTTTTCTC
ACCTTTTCGCGTCCCGCAGGGCCGCTGCGAGCGCCCTACCTAGATCCTCGCTTTCCCCCTCGGTGTAGTC
CGGCCAGGGCACGAAGGGCGCGGATGCGAACCTGTTGAGCAGGTCAGATCTAGGGCGGCGGATTTGTCCT
ACTCAGGAGAGCGTTCACCGACAAACAACAGATAAAACGAAAGGCCCAGTCTTTCGACTGAGCCTTTCGT
TTTATTTGATGCCTGCCGAATTCGGATCCGGAGCTCGACACGACATTGTCGTCACCTTTGTCGGGTCCGC
GACAAGCTTTTTGTTCCTCGATCCCGTATGTTTTCGCCTAAATATCTGAAACAGCAGCAAATTATTTTTC
GTTAGCTCAATCGGCCCACTTGGCACGAGTCTTGAAATTTATTGCGAGGCGGCGGAGCTGCCGGCCGCAT
CCGTGCGGCATAACCACGGTTGTGAACAAATGAAGGAAGGCCAAATGCGTAAAGGCGAAGAGCTGTTCAC
TGGTGTCGTCCCTATTCTGGTGGAACTGGATGGTGATGTCAACGGTCATAAGTTTTCCGTGCGTGGCGAG
GGTGAAGGTGACGCAACTAATGGTAAACTGACGCTGAAGTTCATCTGTACTACTGGTAAACTGCCGGTAC
CTTGGCCGACTCTGGTAACGACGCTGACTTATGGTGTTCAGTGCTTTGCTCGTTATCCGGACCATATGAA
GCAGCATGACTTCTTCAAGTCCGCCATGCCGGAAGGCTATGTGCAGGAACGCACGATTTCCTTTAAGGAT
GACGGCACGTACAAAACGCGTGCGGAAGTGAAATTTGAAGGCGATACCCTGGTAAACCGCATTGAGCTGA
AAGGCATTGACTTTAAAGAAGATGGCAATATCCTGGGCCATAAGCTGGAATACAATTTTAACAGCCACAA
TGTTTACATCACCGCCGATAAACAAAAAAATGGCATTAAAGCGAATTTTAAAATTCGCCACAACGTTGAG
GATGGCAGCGTGCAGCTGGCTGATCACTACCAGCAAAACACTCCAATCGGTGATGGTCCTGTTCTGCTGC
CAGACAATCACTATCTGAGCACGCAAAGCGTTCTGTCTAAAGATCCGAACGAGAAACGCGATCATATGGT
TCTGCTGGAGTTCGTAACCGCAGCGGGCATCACGCATGGTATGGATGAACTGTACAAATGAGCTTAACTA
GTTCAGGCGTTTTACAACGTCGTGACTGGG
